Addgene plasmid #135876: D63_Ld_100680
Purpose: Expression of Leishmania donovani ectodomain in mammalian cells
Depositing lab: Gavin Wright. Depositing organization: Wellcome Sanger Institute. Publication: Systematic identification of genes encoding cell surface and secreted proteins that are essential for in vitro growth and infection in Leishmania donovani. Roberts AJ, Ong HB, Clare S, Brandt C, Harcourt K, Franssen SU, Cotton JA, Muller-Sienerth N, Wright GJ. PLoS Pathog. 2022 Feb 24;18(2):e1010364. doi: 10.1371/journal.ppat.1010364. eCollection 2022 Feb. PubMed 35202447.
Backbone
  Vector backbone: pTT3
  Backbone manufacturer: Yves Durocher, NRC
  Backbone size w/o insert (bp): 6132
  Vector type: Mammalian Expression
Growth in bacteria
  Bacterial resistance: Ampicillin, 100 μg/mL
  Growth temperature: 37°C
  Growth strain: DH5alpha
  Copy number: High Copy
Gene/Insert
  Gene/Insert name: flagellar glycoprotein-like protein (alt name: LDPBK_100680)
  Species: Leishmania donovani
  Insert size (bp): 1575
  Tag / fusion protein: biotinylation sequence and His tag (C terminal on insert)
  Cloning method: Unknown
Terms and licenses: Academic/Nonprofit Terms; Industry Terms: Not Available to Industry
How to cite: D63_Ld_100680 was a gift from Gavin Wright (Addgene plasmid # 135876 ; http://n2t.net/addgene:135876 ; RRID:Addgene_135876)
