[The description below was written by a language model from this plasmid's Addgene catalogue record and pLannotate feature annotations shown in this document.]
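Description:
D63_Ld_100680 is a mammalian expression plasmid built on the pTT3 backbone, designed to produce the extracellular domain of a Leishmania donovani flagellar glycoprotein-like protein (LDPBK_100680) as a soluble, secreted recombinant protein. It is propagated in E. coli through a high-copy ColE1/pUC-type origin and selected with ampicillin via the β-lactamase gene. The backbone also carries an Epstein-Barr virus oriP fragment, which allows episomal maintenance and enhanced transient expression in mammalian cell lines that supply EBNA1. Short lac regulatory remnants (lacI fragment, CAP site, lac promoter and operator), a tet promoter fragment and a bla fragment are annotated near the end of the sequence and appear to be backbone carry-over rather than functional parts of the payload.

Expression is driven by the human CMV immediate early enhancer and promoter, followed by adenovirus-derived leader and splice elements, including a splice acceptor fragment and a chimeric intron fragment, which typically improve mRNA processing and translation; the antisense "PTP" hit in this region most likely reflects this adenoviral leader sequence rather than a real coding element. A mouse immunoglobulin heavy chain signal sequence fragment sits just upstream of the unannotated region that corresponds to the roughly 1.6 kb insert, directing the parasite ectodomain into the secretory pathway, and a rabbit β-globin polyadenylation signal terminates the transcript. According to the catalogue entry, the insert carries a C-terminal biotinylation sequence and His tag, although these are not called in the feature table. Such tags allow affinity purification and oriented capture on streptavidin. The plasmid belongs to a collection used to study Leishmania donovani cell surface and secreted proteins.
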