Features (pLannotate 1.2.2; 17 found; start..end, strand, type, name):
      7..386     +  enhancer       CMV enhancer: human cytomegalovirus immediate early enhancer
    388..587     +  promoter       CMV promoter: human cytomegalovirus (CMV) immediate early promoter
    655..693     +  misc_feature   Ad SA (fragment): adenovirus major late transcript splice acceptor (Friedrich and Soriano, 1991)
    726..935     -  CDS            PTP (fragment): TERM_ADE02 - Experimental evidence at protein level: Swiss-Prot protein existence level 1. Protein covalently bound to the viral DNA that acts as a primer for viral genomic replication by DNA strand displacement. Assembles on the viral origin of replication in an initiation complex with viral polymerase, DBP, host NFIA and host POU2F1/OCT1. During initiation, the polymerase covalently couples the first dCTP with Ser- 580 of pTP. The terminal protein stimulates the template activity over 20 fold compared to protein-free templates. Neo-synthesized viral genomes are linked to two preterminal prot
    966..1055    +  intron         chimeric intron (fragment): chimera between introns from adenovirus and immunoglobulin heavy chain genes
   1074..1120    +  CDS            IgH signal sequence (fragment): signal sequence from the mouse immunoglobulin heavy chain variable region
   2922..2977    +  polyA_signal   β-globin poly(A) signal: rabbit β-globin polyadenylation signal (Gil and Proudfoot, 1987)
   3491..5172    -  rep_origin     oriP (fragment): Epstein-Barr virus oriP replication origin (Yates et al., 2000)
   5299..5403    +  promoter       AmpR promoter: bla
   5404..6264    +  CDS            AmpR: β-lactamase; bla; confers resistance to ampicillin, carbenicillin, and related antibiotics
   6435..7023    +  rep_origin     ori: high-copy-number ColE1/pMB1/pBR322/pUC origin of replication
   7206..7298    +  CDS            lacI (fragment): lac repressor; lacI; The lac repressor binds to the lac operator to inhibit transcription in E. coli. This inhibition can be relieved by adding lactose or isopropyl-β-D-thiogalactopyranoside (IPTG).
   7311..7332    +  protein_bind   CAP binding site: CAP binding activates transcription in the presence of cAMP. E. coli catabolite activator protein
   7347..7377    +  promoter       lac promoter: promoter for the E. coli lac operon
   7385..7401    +  protein_bind   lac operator: The lac repressor binds to the lac operator to inhibit transcription in E. coli. This inhibition can be relieved by adding lactose or isopropyl-β-D-thiogalactopyranoside (IPTG). lac repressor encoded by lacI
   7471..7487    +  promoter       tet promoter (fragment): E. coli promoter for tetracycline efflux protein gene
   7497..7522    -  CDS            bla(M) (fragment): β-lactamase lacking the signal sequence; bla(M); allows cytosolic expression of β-lactamase
>Addgene plasmid #135876 | D63_Ld_100680 | addgene full sequence | sequence record 275111 | Addgene NGS Result
CATGTTGACATTGATTATTGACTAGTTATTAATAGTAATCAATTACGGGGTCATTAGTTCATAGCCCATA
TATGGAGTTCCGCGTTACATAACTTACGGTAAATGGCCCGCCTGGCTGACCGCCCAACGACCCCCGCCCA
TTGACGTCAATAATGACGTATGTTCCCATAGTAACGCCAATAGGGACTTTCCATTGACGTCAATGGGTGG
AGTATTTACGGTAAACTGCCCACTTGGCAGTACATCAAGTGTATCATATGCCAAGTCCGCCCCCTATTGA
CGTCAATGACGGTAAATGGCCCGCCTGGCATTATGCCCAGTACATGACCTTACGGGACTTTCCTACTTGG
CAGTACATCTACGTATTAGTCATCGCTATTACCATGGTGATGCGGTTTTGGCAGTACACCAATGGGCGTG
GATAGCGGTTTGACTCACGGGGATTTCCAAGTCTCCACCCCATTGACGTCAATGGGAGTTTGTTTTGGCA
CCAAAATCAACGGGACTTTCCAAAATGTCGTAATAACCCCGCCCCGTTGACGCAAATGGGCGGTAGGCGT
GTACGGTGGGAGGTCTATATAAGCAGAGCTCGTTTAGTGAACCGTCAGATCCTCACTCTCTTCCGCATCG
CTGTCTGCGAGGGCCAGCTGTTGGGCTCGCGGTTGAGGACAAACTCTTCGCGGTCTTTCCAGTACTCTTG
GATCGGAAACCCGTCGGCCTCCGAACGGTACTCCGCCACCGAGGGACCTGAGCGAGTCCGCATCGACCGG
ATCGGAAAACCTCTCGAGAAAGGCGTCTAACCAGTCACAGTCGCAAGGTAGGCTGAGCACCGTGGCGGGC
GGCAGCGGGTGGCGGTCGGGGTTGTTTCTGGCGGAGGTGCTGCTGATGATGTAATTAAAGTAGGCGGTCT
TGAGACGGCGGATGGTCGAGGTGAGGTGTGGCAGGCTTGAGATCCAGCTGTTGGGGTGAGTACTCCCTCT
CAAAAGCGGGCATTACTTCTGCGCTAAGATTGTCAGTTTCCAAAAACGAGGAGGATTTGATATTCACCTG
GCCCGATCTGGCCATACACTTGAGTGACAATGACATCCACTTTGCCTTTCTCTCCACAGGTGTCCACTCC
CAGGTCCAAGTTTGCCACCATGGAGTTTCAGACCCAGGTACTCATGTCCCTGCTGCTCTGCATGTCTGGT
GCGGCCGCCCAGGGCAGTAGCAGTAGCGACTACTACGATGGAACATATTACTACCACGTAATCTTCCGCT
CGGCACCAGGCGGCGGAGACTCGACAGACGGACCCTCAGGAGTAGGCATTTATGGCGTAGTCGGATACGG
CGGAGCAATGGTAGGCGGCGGTGTCGTATTCAGCGATATGGGCGGCAGTGGCTCCGCAATAAGGCTGATA
AGTAAAGCGGGCTACCTCTCGACCATCGCCGGCAACAACAGGAAAAGGGGAGACCAAGACGGGCCCAGTC
CCGATGCATTATTCGGTGGCATACCAACAGGAGACAGCAGAGCAAACTCACTTGCCTACGGCAACGGTGG
CTTCTACTTAGCGGACACGCTGAACAACGCCCTGCGATTCACTAACGCTACCACTAACGTGACAACAACC
ATACTCAACGCGAACACACTCAACACGCCAAACAGCCTCGCCGTCAGTATCATCTCAGGGAAAACCAGTG
TTTTCATCTCCAACACCGGCTACCACTCCGTGCTGTACATACCAAGCCTGGGCAGCCCAGTGGGCCAAGT
GAACTTCACCAGTGACCCATACTTCGTCCCCGGCGCAATAACAGTACTGAGCCACCTCAGCAGGGCCTTC
ATAGTGAACGCCACACTCCAAATGTACTGCTGGAGCTACATCCAACCAAGCTCCAAATCCTGGAAAGTGA
GCACCCCACTGGCAGCAGACTTCGGTAGAATACTGCAAGCCTCAAAAGATGGCACACAAGTCCTGTACGT
GACGGCCAACGGCTCCACCATAGCCGGCCTGGACGCCACAGCATCATCCGCAACATCACCGTCCTTGGTG
CCACAAAAGATGATAGACCTGGACACATCCCTTATCGGCGGAAAGATCCAACTGTTCTTCGAACGAACAT
CCGACAGTTGGTACATACTTACAACCACCCAATTCCTCATCGTTTCCGCAACCCCAATTCATCCGGAAGA
ATCAAGCAGCTCAGGCTCCTCATCCTCAAGTAGCAGTTCATCCAGTAGCAGCTCATCAAGCAGTTCGTCC
GGATCATCATCCTCATCTTCCTCGTCAGAAGGCATCCTGTCAGGGCGGCATAAAGGCATCGCCGCATTCC
CGACGGCAGCATTCCCCACCAACGACAGTTGCCTAATGACGCAAGTGTACAACTGGATGAGAATCGACGC
CACCGAAGCCTACAACACGGACGACTTCCTGAACGAATTCGTGGTACCCCCTACGAACATCACAACACTG
GTCGATGGAGACGTCAACGTGAGCACCTGGTGCGGCAACATAACGACCGACCGATCGAACGACGGTACGA
TTAGCATCCTGATCTTCTGGGGACCGAGAGGCCACGACCTGCTTTATACACAAGACAGGCTCGTGAAAAG
TCCATGGAAACGCACTCGCGCCTTCCTCAACAGTTTAAACTCCAGCGGCTGGAACCTGGGCCCCTTCTGC
TTCTACAACTGCACGACAGCCTGCAAAACCATCACGGCACCCAAATGCCCAGCATACAACATCGGGAGCG
CATGCGACGACGTCTGCAAAGGCGCAGGCGCGCCCGGCAGCCTGCACCACATCCTGGACGCCCAGAAGAT
GCTGTGGAACCACAGGGACAGGAACCTGCCTCCTCTGGCCCCTCTGGGCCCCCACCACCATCACCACCAT
TGAGTCTAGACACGTGATTAATTAAGGATCCCCCGACCTCGACCTCTGGCTAATAAAGGAAATTTATTTT
CATTGCAATAGTGTGTTGGAATTTTTTGTGTCTCTCACTCGGAAGGACATATGGGAGGGCAAATCATTTG
GTCGAGATCCCTCGGAGATCTCTAGCTAGAGGATCGATCCCCGCCCCGGACGAACTAAACCTGACTACGA
CATCTCTGCCCCTTCTTCGCGGGGCAGTGCATGTAATCCCTTCAGTTGGTTGGTACAACTTGCCAACTGG
GCCCTGTTCCACATGTGACACGGGGGGGGACCAAACACAAAGGGGTTCTCTGACTGTAGTTGACATCCTT
ATAAATGGATGTGCACATTTGCCAACACTGAGTGGCTTTCATCCTGGAGCAGACTTTGCAGTCTGTGGAC
TGCAACACAACATTGCCTTTATGTGTAACTCTTGGCTGAAGCTCTTACACCAATGCTGGGGGACATGTAC
CTCCCAGGGGCCCAGGAAGACTACGGGAGGCTACACCAACGTCAATCAGAGGGGCCTGTGTAGCTACCGA
TAAGCGGACCCTCAAGAGGGCATTAGCAATAGTGTTTATAAGGCCCCCTTGTTAACCCTAAACGGGTAGC
ATATGCTTCCCGGGTAGTAGTATATACTATCCAGACTAACCCTAATTCAATAGCATATGTTACCCAACGG
GAAGCATATGCTATCGAATTAGGGTTAGTAAAAGGGTCCTAAGGAACAGCGATATCTCCCACCCCATGAG
CTGTCACGGTTTTATTTACATGGGGTCAGGATTCCACGAGGGTAGTGAACCATTTTAGTCACAAGGGCAG
TGGCTGAAGATCAAGGAGCGGGCAGTGAACTCTCCTGAATCTTCGCCTGCTTCTTCATTCTCCTTCGTTT
AGCTAATAGAATAACTGCTGAGTTGTGAACAGTAAGGTGTATGTGAGGTGCTCGAAAACAAGGTTTCAGG
TGACGCCCCCAGAATAAAATTTGGACGGGGGGTTCAGTGGTGGCATTGTGCTATGACACCAATATAACCC
TCACAAACCCCTTGGGCAATAAATACTAGTGTAGGAATGAAACATTCTGAATATCTTTAACAATAGAAAT
CCATGGGGTGGGGACAAGCCGTAAAGACTGGATGTCCATCTCACACGAATTTATGGCTATGGGCAACACA
TAATCCTAGTGCAATATGATACTGGGGTTATTAAGATGTGTCCCAGGCAGGGACCAAGACAGGTGAACCA
TGTTGTTACACTCTATTTGTAACAAGGGGAAAGAGAGTGGACGCCGACAGCAGCGGACTCCACTGGTTGT
CTCTAACACCCCCGAAAATTAAACGGGGCTCCACGCCAATGGGGCCCATAAACAAAGACAAGTGGCCACT
CTTTTTTTTGAAATTGTGGAGTGGGGGCACGCGTCAGCCCCCACACGCCGCCCTGCGGTTTTGGACTGTA
AAATAAGGGTGTAATAACTTGGCTGATTGTAACCCCGCTAACCACTGCGGTCAAACCACTTGCCCACAAA
ACCACTAATGGCACCCCGGGGAATACCTGCATAAGTAGGTGGGCGGGCCAAGATAGGGGCGCGATTGCTG
CGATCTGGAGGACAAATTACACACACTTGCGCCTGAGCGCCAAGCACAGGGTTGTTGGTCCTCATATTCA
CGAGGTCGCTGAGAGCACGGTGGGCTAATGTTGCCATGGGTAGCATATACTACCCAAATATCTGGATAGC
ATATGCTATCCTAATCTATATCTGGGTAGCATAGGCTATCCTAATCTATATCTGGGTAGCATATGCTATC
CTAATCTATATCTGGGTAGTATATGCTATCCTAATTTATATCTGGGTAGCATAGGCTATCCTAATCTATA
TCTGGGTAGCATATGCTATCCTAATCTATATCTGGGTAGTATATGCTATCCTAATCTGTATCCGGGTAGC
ATATGCTATCCTAATAGAGATTAGGGTAGTATATGCTATCCTAATTTATATCTGGGTAGCATATACTACC
CAAATATCTGGATAGCATATGCTATCCTAATCTATATCTGGGTAGCATATGCTATCCTAATCTATATCTG
GGTAGCATAGGCTATCCTAATCTATATCTGGGTAGCATATGCTATCCTAATCTATATCTGGGTAGTATAT
GCTATCCTAATTTATATCTGGGTAGCATAGGCTATCCTAATCTATATCTGGGTAGCATATGCTATCCTAA
TCTATATCTGGGTAGTATATGCTATCCTAATCTGTATCCGGGTAGCATATGCTATCCTCATGATAAGCTG
TCAAACATGAGAATTTTCTTGAAGACGAAAGGGCCTCGTGATACGCCTATTTTTATAGGTTAATGTCATG
ATAATAATGGTTTCTTAGACGTCAGGTGGCACTTTTCGGGGAAATGTGCGCGGAACCCCTATTTGTTTAT
TTTTCTAAATACATTCAAATATGTATCCGCTCATGAGACAATAACCCTGATAAATGCTTCAATAATATTG
AAAAAGGAAGAGTATGAGTATTCAACATTTCCGTGTCGCCCTTATTCCCTTTTTTGCGGCATTTTGCCTT
CCTGTTTTTGCTCACCCAGAAACGCTGGTGAAAGTAAAAGATGCTGAAGATCAGTTGGGTGCACGAGTGG
GTTACATCGAACTGGATCTCAACAGCGGTAAGATCCTTGAGAGTTTTCGCCCCGAAGAACGTTTTCCAAT
GATGAGCACTTTTAAAGTTCTGCTATGTGGCGCGGTATTATCCCGTGTTGACGCCGGGCAAGAGCAACTC
GGTCGCCGCATACACTATTCTCAGAATGACTTGGTTGAGTACTCACCAGTCACAGAAAAGCATCTTACGG
ATGGCATGACAGTAAGAGAATTATGCAGTGCTGCCATAACCATGAGTGATAACACTGCGGCCAACTTACT
TCTGACAACGATCGGAGGACCGAAGGAGCTAACCGCTTTTTTGCACAACATGGGGGATCATGTAACTCGC
CTTGATCGTTGGGAACCGGAGCTGAATGAAGCCATACCAAACGACGAGCGTGACACCACGATGCCTGCAG
CAATGGCAACAACGTTGCGCAAACTATTAACTGGCGAACTACTTACTCTAGCTTCCCGGCAACAATTAAT
AGACTGGATGGAGGCGGATAAAGTTGCAGGACCACTTCTGCGCTCGGCCCTTCCGGCTGGCTGGTTTATT
GCTGATAAATCTGGAGCCGGTGAGCGTGGGTCTCGCGGTATCATTGCAGCACTGGGGCCAGATGGTAAGC
CCTCCCGTATCGTAGTTATCTACACGACGGGGAGTCAGGCAACTATGGATGAACGAAATAGACAGATCGC
TGAGATAGGTGCCTCACTGATTAAGCATTGGTAACTGTCAGACCAAGTTTACTCATATATACTTTAGATT
GATTTAAAACTTCATTTTTAATTTAAAAGGATCTAGGTGAAGATCCTTTTTGATAATCTCATGACCAAAA
TCCCTTAACGTGAGTTTTCGTTCCACTGAGCGTCAGACCCCGTAGAAAAGATCAAAGGATCTTCTTGAGA
TCCTTTTTTTCTGCGCGTAATCTGCTGCTTGCAAACAAAAAAACCACCGCTACCAGCGGTGGTTTGTTTG
CCGGATCAAGAGCTACCAACTCTTTTTCCGAAGGTAACTGGCTTCAGCAGAGCGCAGATACCAAATACTG
TTCTTCTAGTGTAGCCGTAGTTAGGCCACCACTTCAAGAACTCTGTAGCACCGCCTACATACCTCGCTCT
GCTAATCCTGTTACCAGTGGCTGCTGCCAGTGGCGATAAGTCGTGTCTTACCGGGTTGGACTCAAGACGA
TAGTTACCGGATAAGGCGCAGCGGTCGGGCTGAACGGGGGGTTCGTGCACACAGCCCAGCTTGGAGCGAA
CGACCTACACCGAACTGAGATACCTACAGCGTGAGCTATGAGAAAGCGCCACGCTTCCCGAAGGGAGAAA
GGCGGACAGGTATCCGGTAAGCGGCAGGGTCGGAACAGGAGAGCGCACGAGGGAGCTTCCAGGGGGAAAC
GCCTGGTATCTTTATAGTCCTGTCGGGTTTCGCCACCTCTGACTTGAGCGTCGATTTTTGTGATGCTCGT
CAGGGGGGCGGAGCCTATGGAAAAACGCCAGCAACGCGGCCTTTTTACGGTTCCTGGCCTTTTGCTGGCC
TTTTGCTCACATGTTCTTTCCTGCGTTATCCCCTGATTCTGTGGATAACCGTATTACCGCCTTTGAGTGA
GCTGATACCGCTCGCCGCAGCCGAACGACCGAGCGCAGCGAGTCAGTGAGCGAGGAAGCGGAAGAGCGCC
CAATACGCAAACCGCCTCTCCCCGCGCGTTGGCCGATTCATTAATGCAGCTGGCACGACAGGTTTCCCGA
CTGGAAAGCGGGCAGTGAGCGCAACGCAATTAATGTGAGTTAGCTCACTCATTAGGCACCCCAGGCTTTA
CACTTTATGCTTCCGGCTCGTATGTTGTGTGGAATTGTGAGCGGATAACAATTTCACACAGGAAACAGCT
ATGACCATGATTACGCCAAGCTCTAGCTAGAGGTCGACCAATTCTCATGTTTGACAGCTTATCATCGCAG
ATCCGGGCAACGTTGTTGCCATTGCTGCAGGCGCAGAACTGGTAGGTATGGAAGATCTATACATTGAATC
AATATTGGCAATTAGCCATATTAGTCATTGGTTATATAGCATAAATCAATATTGGCTATTGGCCATTGCA
TACGTTGTATCTATATCATAATATGTACATTTATATTGGCTCATGTCCAATATGACCGC
